Addgene plasmid #106999: pET24b-6His-fSNAP
Purpose: To express 6His-fSNAP protein in E.coli
Depositing lab: Melissa Moore. Depositing organization: University of Massachusetts, Worcester. Publication: Preparation of SNAP(f)-Beads for Colocalization Single-Molecule Spectroscopy (CoSMoS) of RNA-Protein Complexes. Haraszti RA, Braun JE. Methods Mol Biol. 2020;2113:17-22. doi: 10.1007/978-1-0716-0278-2_2. PubMed 32006304.
Backbone
  Vector backbone: pET24b
Growth in bacteria
  Bacterial resistance: Kanamycin, 50 μg/mL
  Growth temperature: 37°C
  Growth strain: DH5alpha
  Copy number: Low Copy
Gene/Insert
  Gene/Insert name: fSNAP
Terms and licenses: Academic/Nonprofit Terms; Industry Terms: Not Available to Industry
How to cite: pET24b-6His-fSNAP was a gift from Melissa Moore (Addgene plasmid # 106999 ; http://n2t.net/addgene:106999 ; RRID:Addgene_106999)
