[The description below was written by a language model from this plasmid's Addgene catalogue record and pLannotate feature annotations shown in this document.]
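Description:
pET24b-6His-fSNAP is a bacterial expression plasmid of about 5.8 kb, built on the pET24b backbone, for producing a histidine-tagged fast-reacting SNAP-tag protein (fSNAP) in E. coli. It is selected with kanamycin through an aph(3')-Ia resistance gene and replicates from a ColE1/pBR322-type origin. The neighbouring rop gene and bom region fit the low copy number listed in the catalogue. An f1 phage origin is also present. The short tetracycline-resistance fragments and the AmpR promoter fragment in the annotation appear to be non-functional remnants of the pBR322-derived backbone.

The expression cassette follows the usual pET layout. A T7 promoter is followed directly by a lac operator, then the T7 gene 10 ribosome binding site, the open reading frame and a T7 terminator. A plasmid-borne lacI gene with its own promoter supplies repressor, so transcription stays off until IPTG or lactose is added in a host that provides T7 RNA polymerase. The strain listed in the record, DH5alpha, is a cloning and propagation host. The coding region starts with an N-terminal 6xHis tag fused to the SNAP-tag, an engineered human O6-alkylguanine-DNA alkyltransferase that bonds covalently to benzylguanine derivatives. The annotation describes this version as codon-optimised for mammalian expression. A second His-tag sequence from the vector lies downstream of the insert, but the table does not show whether it is translated as part of the protein.

The stated purpose is expression of 6His-fSNAP, which can be purified by metal-affinity methods. The associated publication concerns SNAP(f)-beads for colocalization single-molecule spectroscopy of RNA–protein complexes.
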