Features (pLannotate 1.2.2; 20 found; start..end, strand, type, name):
      8..287     -  CDS            TcR (fragment): tetracycline efflux protein; tet; confers resistance to tetracycline
    309..327     +  promoter       T7 promoter: promoter for bacteriophage T7 RNA polymerase
    328..352     +  protein_bind   lac operator: The lac repressor binds to the lac operator to inhibit transcription in E. coli. This inhibition can be relieved by adding lactose or isopropyl-β-D-thiogalactopyranoside (IPTG). lac repressor encoded by lacI
    367..389     +  RBS            RBS: efficient ribosome binding site from bacteriophage T7 gene 10 (Olins and Rangwala, 1989)
    400..417     +  CDS            7xHis (fragment): 6xHis affinity tag
    418..960     +  CDS            SNAP-tag®: human O6-alkylguanine-DNA-alkyltransferase variant that forms covalent bonds with benzylguanine derivatives fast-reacting variant, optimized for mammalian expression
   1010..1027    +  CDS            9xHis (fragment): 9xHis affinity tag
   1037..1086    +  CDS            SET1 (fragment): solubility-enhancement tag derived from T7 phage gene 10B
   1094..1141    +  terminator     T7 terminator: transcription terminator for bacteriophage T7 RNA polymerase
   1178..1606    +  rep_origin     f1 ori (sequence partly withheld): f1 bacteriophage origin of replication; arrow indicates direction of (+) strand synthesis
   1659..1716    +  promoter       AmpR promoter (fragment): bla
   1725..2540    -  CDS            KanR: aminoglycoside phosphotransferase; aph(3')-Ia; confers resistance to kanamycin in bacteria or G418 (Geneticin®) in eukaryotes
   2662..3250    +  rep_origin     ori: high-copy-number ColE1/pMB1/pBR322/pUC origin of replication
   3436..3575    -  misc_feature   bom: basis of mobility region from pBR322
   3677..3868    -  CDS            rop: Rop protein, which maintains plasmids at low copy number; rop
   3885..4265    +  CDS            YPB1_ECOLX: Protein predicted: Swiss-Prot protein existence level 4. From Escherichia coli.
   4337..4628    -  CDS            TcR (fragment): tetracycline efflux protein; tet; confers resistance to tetracycline
   4643..4664    -  protein_bind   CAP binding site: CAP binding activates transcription in the presence of cAMP. E. coli catabolite activator protein
   4677..5759    -  CDS            lacI: lac repressor; lacI; The lac repressor binds to the lac operator to inhibit transcription in E. coli. This inhibition can be relieved by adding lactose or isopropyl-β-D-thiogalactopyranoside (IPTG).
   5760..5837    -  promoter       lacI promoter: lacI
>Addgene plasmid #106999 | pET24b-6His-fSNAP | addgene full sequence | sequence record 205791 | Addgene NGS Result
CGGGATCTCGACGCTCTCCCTTATGCGACTCCTGCATTAGGAAGCAGCCCAGTAGTAGGTTGAGGCCGTT
GAGCACCGCCGCCGCAAGGAATGGTGCATGCAAGGAGATGGCGCCCAACAGTCCCCCGGCCACGGGGCCT
GCCACCATACCCACGCCGAAACAAGCGCTCATGAGCCCGAAGTGGCGAGCCCGATCTTCCCCATCGGTGA
TGTCGGCGATATAGGCGCCAGCAACCGCACCTGTGGCGCCGGTGATGCCGGCCACGATGCGTCCGGCGTA
GAGGATCGAGATCTCGATCCCGCGAAATTAATACGACTCACTATAGGGGAATTGTGAGCGGATAACAATT
CCCCTCTAGAAATAATTTTGTTTAACTTTAAGAAGGAGATATACATATGCATCACCATCACCATCACGAC
AAAGACTGCGAAATGAAGCGCACCACCCTGGATAGCCCTCTGGGCAAGCTGGAACTGTCTGGGTGCGAAC
AGGGCCTGCACCGTATCATCTTCCTGGGCAAAGGAACATCTGCCGCCGACGCCGTGGAAGTGCCTGCCCC
AGCCGCCGTGCTGGGCGGACCAGAGCCACTGATGCAGGCCACCGCCTGGCTCAACGCCTACTTTCACCAG
CCTGAGGCCATCGAGGAGTTCCCTGTGCCAGCCCTGCACCACCCAGTGTTCCAGCAGGAGAGCTTTACCC
GCCAGGTGCTGTGGAAACTGCTGAAAGTGGTGAAGTTCGGAGAGGTCATCAGCTACAGCCACCTGGCCGC
CCTGGCCGGCAATCCCGCCGCCACCGCCGCCGTGAAAACCGCCCTGAGCGGAAATCCCGTGCCCATTCTG
ATCCCCTGCCACCGGGTGGTGCAGGGCGACCTGGACGTGGGGGGCTACGAGGGCGGGCTCGCCGTGAAAG
AGTGGCTGCTGGCCCACGAGGGCCACAGACTGGGCAAGCCTGGGCTGGGTTGAGGATCCGAATTCGAGCT
CCGTCGACAAGCTTGCGGCCGCACTCGAGCACCACCACCACCACCACTGAGATCCGGCTGCTAACAAAGC
CCGAAAGGAAGCTGAGTTGGCTGCTGCCACCGCTGAGCAATAACTAGCATAACCCCTTGGGGCCTCTAAA
CGGGTCTTGAGGGGTTTTTTGCTGAAAGGAGGAACTATATCCGGATTGGCGAATGGG
[124 nt withheld, positions 1178-1301]
C
[91 nt withheld, positions 1303-1393]
A
[49 nt withheld, positions 1395-1443]
CCTTTGACGTTGGAGTCCACGTTCTTT
[37 nt withheld, positions 1471-1507]
ACCCTATCTCGGTCTATTCTTTTGATTTATAAGGGATTTTGCCGATTTCGGCCTATTGGTTAAAAAATGA
GCTGATTTAACAAAAATTTAACGCGAATTTTAACAAAATATTAACGCTTACAATTTAGGTGGCACTTTTC
GGGGAAATGTGCGCGGAACCCCTATTTGTTTATTTTTCTAAATACATTCAAATATGTATCCGCTCATGAA
TTAATTCTTAGAAAAACTCATCGAGCATCAAATGAAACTGCAATTTATTCATATCAGGATTATCAATACC
ATATTTTTGAAAAAGCCGTTTCTGTAATGAAGGAGAAAACTCACCGAGGCAGTTCCATAGGATGGCAAGA
TCCTGGTATCGGTCTGCGATTCCGACTCGTCCAACATCAATACAACCTATTAATTTCCCCTCGTCAAAAA
TAAGGTTATCAAGTGAGAAATCACCATGAGTGACGACTGAATCCGGTGAGAATGGCAAAAGTTTATGCAT
TTCTTTCCAGACTTGTTCAACAGGCCAGCCATTACGCTCGTCATCAAAATCACTCGCATCAACCAAACCG
TTATTCATTCGTGATTGCGCCTGAGCGAGACGAAATACGCGATCGCTGTTAAAAGGACAATTACAAACAG
GAATCGAATGCAACCGGCGCAGGAACACTGCCAGCGCATCAACAATATTTTCACCTGAATCAGGATATTC
TTCTAATACCTGGAATGCTGTTTTCCCGGGGATCGCAGTGGTGAGTAACCATGCATCATCAGGAGTACGG
ATAAAATGCTTGATGGTCGGAAGAGGCATAAATTCCGTCAGCCAGTTTAGTCTGACCATCTCATCTGTAA
CATCATTGGCAACGCTACCTTTGCCATGTTTCAGAAACAACTCTGGCGCATCGGGCTTCCCATACAATCG
ATAGATTGTCGCACCTGATTGCCCGACATTATCGCGAGCCCATTTATACCCATATAAATCAGCATCCATG
TTGGAATTTAATCGCGGCCTAGAGCAAGACGTTTCCCGTTGAATATGGCTCATAACACCCCTTGTATTAC
TGTTTATGTAAGCAGACAGTTTTATTGTTCATGACCAAAATCCCTTAACGTGAGTTTTCGTTCCACTGAG
CGTCAGACCCCGTAGAAAAGATCAAAGGATCTTCTTGAGATCCTTTTTTTCTGCGCGTAATCTGCTGCTT
GCAAACAAAAAAACCACCGCTACCAGCGGTGGTTTGTTTGCCGGATCAAGAGCTACCAACTCTTTTTCCG
AAGGTAACTGGCTTCAGCAGAGCGCAGATACCAAATACTGTCCTTCTAGTGTAGCCGTAGTTAGGCCACC
ACTTCAAGAACTCTGTAGCACCGCCTACATACCTCGCTCTGCTAATCCTGTTACCAGTGGCTGCTGCCAG
TGGCGATAAGTCGTGTCTTACCGGGTTGGACTCAAGACGATAGTTACCGGATAAGGCGCAGCGGTCGGGC
TGAACGGGGGGTTCGTGCACACAGCCCAGCTTGGAGCGAACGACCTACACCGAACTGAGATACCTACAGC
GTGAGCTATGAGAAAGCGCCACGCTTCCCGAAGGGAGAAAGGCGGACAGGTATCCGGTAAGCGGCAGGGT
CGGAACAGGAGAGCGCACGAGGGAGCTTCCAGGGGGAAACGCCTGGTATCTTTATAGTCCTGTCGGGTTT
CGCCACCTCTGACTTGAGCGTCGATTTTTGTGATGCTCGTCAGGGGGGCGGAGCCTATGGAAAAACGCCA
GCAACGCGGCCTTTTTACGGTTCCTGGCCTTTTGCTGGCCTTTTGCTCACATGTTCTTTCCTGCGTTATC
CCCTGATTCTGTGGATAACCGTATTACCGCCTTTGAGTGAGCTGATACCGCTCGCCGCAGCCGAACGACC
GAGCGCAGCGAGTCAGTGAGCGAGGAAGCGGAAGAGCGCCTGATGCGGTATTTTCTCCTTACGCATCTGT
GCGGTATTTCACACCGCAATGGTGCACTCTCAGTACAATCTGCTCTGATGCCGCATAGTTAAGCCAGTAT
ACACTCCGCTATCGCTACGTGACTGGGTCATGGCTGCGCCCCGACACCCGCCAACACCCGCTGACGCGCC
CTGACGGGCTTGTCTGCTCCCGGCATCCGCTTACAGACAAGCTGTGACCGTCTCCGGGAGCTGCATGTGT
CAGAGGTTTTCACCGTCATCACCGAAACGCGCGAGGCAGCTGCGGTAAAGCTCATCAGCGTGGTCGTGAA
GCGATTCACAGATGTCTGCCTGTTCATCCGCGTCCAGCTCGTTGAGTTTCTCCAGAAGCGTTAATGTCTG
GCTTCTGATAAAGCGGGCCATGTTAAGGGCGGTTTTTTCCTGTTTGGTCACTGATGCCTCCGTGTAAGGG
GGATTTCTGTTCATGGGGGTAATGATACCGATGAAACGAGAGAGGATGCTCACGATACGGGTTACTGATG
ATGAACATGCCCGGTTACTGGAACGTTGTGAGGGTAAACAACTGGCGGTATGGATGCGGCGGGACCAGAG
AAAAATCACTCAGGGTCAATGCCAGCGCTTCGTTAATACAGATGTAGGTGTTCCACAGGGTAGCCAGCAG
CATCCTGCGATGCAGATCCGGAACATAATGGTGCAGGGCGCTGACTTCCGCGTTTCCAGACTTTACGAAA
CACGGAAACCGAAGACCATTCATGTTGTTGCTCAGGTCGCAGACGTTTTGCAGCAGCAGTCGCTTCACGT
TCGCTCGCGTATCGGTGATTCATTCTGCTAACCAGTAAGGCAACCCCGCCAGCCTAGCCGGGTCCTCAAC
GACAGGAGCACGATCATGCGCACCCGTGGGGCCGCCATGCCGGCGATAATGGCCTGCTTCTCGCCGAAAC
GTTTGGTGGCGGGACCAGTGACGAAGGCTTGAGCGAGGGCGTGCAAGATTCCGAATACCGCAAGCGACAG
GCCGATCATCGTCGCGCTCCAGCGAAAGCGGTCCTCGCCGAAAATGACCCAGAGCGCTGCCGGCACCTGT
CCTACGAGTTGCATGATAAAGAAGACAGTCATAAGTGCGGCGACGATAGTCATGCCCCGCGCCCACCGGA
AGGAGCTGACTGGGTTGAAGGCTCTCAAGGGCATCGGTCGAGATCCCGGTGCCTAATGAGTGAGCTAACT
TACATTAATTGCGTTGCGCTCACTGCCCGCTTTCCAGTCGGGAAACCTGTCGTGCCAGCTGCATTAATGA
ATCGGCCAACGCGCGGGGAGAGGCGGTTTGCGTATTGGGCGCCAGGGTGGTTTTTCTTTTCACCAGTGAG
ACGGGCAACAGCTGATTGCCCTTCACCGCCTGGCCCTGAGAGAGTTGCAGCAAGCGGTCCACGCTGGTTT
GCCCCAGCAGGCGAAAATCCTGTTTGATGGTGGTTAACGGCGGGATATAACATGAGCTGTCTTCGGTATC
GTCGTATCCCACTACCGAGATATCCGCACCAACGCGCAGCCCGGACTCGGTAATGGCGCGCATTGCGCCC
AGCGCCATCTGATCGTTGGCAACCAGCATCGCAGTGGGAACGATGCCCTCATTCAGCATTTGCATGGTTT
GTTGAAAACCGGACATGGCACTCCAGTCGCCTTCCCGTTCCGCTATCGGCTGAATTTGATTGCGAGTGAG
ATATTTATGCCAGCCAGCCAGACGCAGACGCGCCGAGACAGAACTTAATGGGCCCGCTAACAGCGCGATT
TGCTGGTGACCCAATGCGACCAGATGCTCCACGCCCAGTCGCGTACCGTCTTCATGGGAGAAAATAATAC
TGTTGATGGGTGTCTGGTCAGAGACATCAAGAAATAACGCCGGAACATTAGTGCAGGCAGCTTCCACAGC
AATGGCATCCTGGTCATCCAGCGGATAGTTAATGATCAGCCCACTGACGCGTTGCGCGAGAAGATTGTGC
ACCGCCGCTTTACAGGCTTCGACGCCGCTTCGTTCTACCATCGACACCACCACGCTGGCACCCAGTTGAT
CGGCGCGAGATTTAATCGCCGCGACAATTTGCGACGGCGCGTGCAGGGCCAGACTGGAGGTGGCAACGCC
AATCAGCAACGACTGTTTGCCCGCCAGTTGTTGTGCCACGCGGTTGGGAATGTAATTCAGCTCCGCCATC
GCCGCTTCCACTTTTTCCCGCGTTTTCGCAGAAACGTGGCTGGCCTGGTTCACCACGCGGGAAACGGTCT
GATAAGAGACACCGGCATACTCTGCGACATCGTATAACGTTACTGGTTTCACATTCACCACCCTGAATTG
ACTCTCTTCCGGGCGCTATCATGCCATACCGCGAAAGGTTTTGCGCCATTCGATGGTGTC
