>Addgene plasmid #106999 | pET24b-6His-fSNAP | depositor partial sequence | sequence record 201979 | T7
TTTGTTTAACTTTAAGAAGGAGATATACATATGCATCACCATCNCCNNNNCGACAAAGACTGCGAAATGA
AGCGCACCACCCTGGATAGCCCTCTGGGCAAGCTGGAACTGTCTGGGTGCGAACAGGGCCTGCACCGTAT
CATCTTCCTGGGCAAAGGAACATCTGCCGCCGACGCCGTGGAAGTGCCTGCCCCAGCCGCCGTGCTGGGC
GGACCAGAGCCACTGATGCAGGCCACCGCCTGGCTCAACGCCTACTTTCACCAGCCTGAGGCCATCGAGG
AGTTCCCTGTGCCAGCCCTGCACCACCCAGTGTTCCAGCAGGAGAGCTTTACCCGCCAGGTGCTGTGGAA
ACTGCTGAAAGTGGTGAAGTTCGGAGAGGTCATCAGCTACAGCCACCTGGCCGCCCTGGCCGGCAATCCC
GCCGCCACCGCCGCCGTGAAAACCGCCCTGAGCGGAAATCCCGTGCCCATTCTGATCCCCTGCCACCGGG
TGGTGCAGGGCGACCTGGACGTGGGGGGCTACGAGGGCGGGCTCGCCGTGAAAGAGTGGCTGCTGGCCCA
CGAGGGCCACAGACTGGGCAAGCCTGGGCTGGGTTGAGGATCCGAATTCGAGCTCCGTCGACAAGCTTGC
GGCCGCACTCGAGCACCACCACCACCACCACTGAGATCCGGCTGCTAACAAAGCCCGAAAGGAAGCTGAG
TTGGCTGCTGCCACCGCTGANCAATAACTAGCATAACCCCTTGGGGCCTCTAAACGGGTCTTGAGGGGTT
TTTTGCTGAAAGGAGGAACTATATCCGGATTGGCGAATGGGG
[124 nt withheld, positions 813-936]
C
[36 nt withheld, positions 938-973]
