>Addgene plasmid #106999 | pET24b-6His-fSNAP | depositor partial sequence | sequence record 201980 | T7-term
TTTCGGGGCTTTGTTAGCAGCCGGATCTCAGTGGTGGTGGTGGTGGTGCTCGAGTGCGNCCNCAAGCTTG
TCGACGGAGCTCGAATTCGGATCCTCAACCCAGCCCAGGCTTGCCCAGTCTGTGGCCCTCGTGGGCCAGC
AGCCACTCTTTCACGGCGAGCCCGCCCTCGTAGCCCCCCACGTCCAGGTCGCCCTGCACCACCCGGTGGC
AGGGGATCAGAATGGGCACGGGATTTCCGCTCAGGGCGGTTTTCACGGCGGCGGTGGCGGCGGGATTGCC
GGCCAGGGCGGCCAGGTGGCTGTAGCTGATGACCTCTCCGAACTTCACCACTTTCAGCAGTTTCCACAGC
ACCTGGCGGGTAAAGCTCTCCTGCTGGAACACTGGGTGGTGCAGGGCTGGCACAGGGAACTCCTCGATGG
CCTCAGGCTGGTGAAAGTAGGCGTTGAGCCAGGCGGTGGCCTGCATCAGTGGCTCTGGTCCGCCCAGCAC
GGCGGCTGGGGCAGGCACTTCCACGGCGTCGGCGGCAGATGTTCCTTTGCCCAGGAAGATGATACGGTGC
AGGCCCTGTTCGCACCCAGACAGTTCCAGCTTGCCCAGAGGGCTATCCAGGGTGGTGCGCTTCATTTCGC
AGTCTTTGTCGTGATGGTGATGGTGATGCATATGTATATCTCCTTCTTAAAGTTAAACAAAATTATTTCT
AGAGGGGAATTGTTATCCGCTCACAATTCCCCTATAGTGAGTCGTATTAATTTCGCGGGATCGAGATCTC
GATCCTCTACGCCGGACGCATCGTGGCCGGCATCACCGGCGCCACAGGTGCGGTTGCTGGCGCCTATATC
GCCGACATCACCGATGGGGAAGATCGGGCTCGCCACTTCGGGCTCA
